Addgene plasmid #124353: pHBSTC159
Purpose: Plasmid expressing inactive NpuDnaBΔ283 mini-intein inserted into CcdA antitoxin
Depositing lab: Hideo Iwai. Depositing organization: University of Helsinki, Institute of Biotechnology. Publication: Off-pathway-sensitive protein splicing screening based on a toxin/antitoxin system. Beyer HM, Iwai H. Chembiochem. 2019 Apr 8. doi: 10.1002/cbic.201900139. PubMed 30963690.
Backbone
  Vector backbone: pSTC3.1
  Backbone manufacturer: Delphi Genetics
  Backbone size w/o insert (bp): 2586
  Total vector size (bp): 3039
  Vector type: Bacterial Expression
Growth in bacteria
  Bacterial resistance: Ampicillin, 100 μg/mL
  Growth temperature: 37°C
  Growth strain: DH5alpha
  Copy number: Low Copy
Gene/Insert
  Gene/Insert name: NpuDnaBΔ283 (C1G) mini-intein
  Species: Nostoc punctiforme
  Insert size (bp): 453
  Mutation: Deletion of 283-residue endonuclease domain, C1G
  GenBank ID: CP001037.1
  Promoter: STC
  Tag / fusion protein: CcdA-C (SFAD) (C terminal on insert)
  Cloning method: Gibson Cloning
  Sequencing primers: 5′ TGAGGTCGCCCGGTTTATTG; 3′ TGCAGCGCGTTAGAATAC
Terms and licenses: Academic/Nonprofit Terms; Industry Terms: Not Available to Industry
How to cite: pHBSTC159 was a gift from Hideo Iwai (Addgene plasmid # 124353 ; http://n2t.net/addgene:124353 ; RRID:Addgene_124353)
