[The description below was written by a language model from this plasmid's Addgene catalogue record and pLannotate feature annotations shown in this document.]
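Description:
pHBSTC159 is a small (about 3.0 kb) bacterial expression plasmid built on the pSTC3.1 backbone, a vector designed around the CcdA/CcdB toxin–antitoxin system. It is propagated in E. coli under ampicillin selection, with β-lactamase expressed from its own bla promoter, and replicates from a ColE1/pMB1-type origin accompanied by a fragment of the pBR322 bom region. The catalogue lists it as low copy, whereas the automated annotation labels the origin family as high copy; the record does not resolve this. A very short lacI fragment is also annotated and appears to be a backbone remnant.

The payload is a 453 bp insert encoding the NpuDnaBΔ283 mini-intein from the Nostoc punctiforme DnaB helicase, in which the 283-residue endonuclease domain has been deleted. It was placed by Gibson assembly within the coding sequence of the CcdA antitoxin and is expressed from the backbone's STC promoter. The feature table reflects this arrangement: a ccdA fragment runs directly into two adjacent dnaB fragments, which the annotation tool matched to the Synechocystis homologue rather than the Nostoc source. The remaining short C-terminal CcdA segment (noted as SFAD) follows the intein.

The intein carries a C1G substitution at its first residue, which normally initiates splicing, so it is catalytically inactive and cannot excise itself to rejoin the two CcdA halves. In a splicing screen where functional CcdA is needed to neutralise the CcdB toxin, only productive splicing restores the antitoxin. This construct therefore appears to serve as the non-splicing negative control in the off-pathway-sensitive protein-splicing screen named in the associated publication.
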