Features (pLannotate 1.2.2; 8 found; start..end, strand, type, name):
     93..681     +  rep_origin     ori: high-copy-number ColE1/pMB1/pBR322/pUC origin of replication
    861..953     +  misc_feature   bom (fragment): basis of mobility region from pBR322
   1134..1331    +  CDS            ccdA (fragment): CCDA_ECO57 - Also known as H, letA. Experimental evidence at protein level: Swiss-Prot protein existence level 1. Antitoxin component of a type II toxin-antitoxin (TA) system which inhibits the post-segregational killing (PSK) of plasmid-free cells, also referred to as a plasmid addiction system. Binds to and blocks the activity of CcdB; will also remove bound CcdB protein from the CcdB-GyrA complex by forming a CcdA-CcdB complex, a process termed rejuvenation. Functions as a transcriptional corepressor for the ccdAB operon, repression also requires CcdB (By similarity). From Escherichia coli
   1320..1649    +  CDS            dnaB (fragment): DNAB_SYNY3 - Experimental evidence at protein level: Swiss-Prot protein existence level 1. Participates in initiation and elongation during chromosome replication; it exhibits DNA-dependent ATPase activity. From Synechocystis sp. (strain PCC 6803 / Kazusa).
   1635..1763    +  CDS            dnaB (fragment): DNAB_SYNY3 - Experimental evidence at protein level: Swiss-Prot protein existence level 1. Participates in initiation and elongation during chromosome replication; it exhibits DNA-dependent ATPase activity. From Synechocystis sp. (strain PCC 6803 / Kazusa).
   1849..1898    -  CDS            lacI (fragment): lac repressor; lacI; The lac repressor binds to the lac operator to inhibit transcription in E. coli. This inhibition can be relieved by adding lactose or isopropyl-β-D-thiogalactopyranoside (IPTG).
   1996..2100    +  promoter       AmpR promoter: bla
   2101..2961    +  CDS            AmpR: β-lactamase; bla; confers resistance to ampicillin, carbenicillin, and related antibiotics
>Addgene plasmid #124353 | pHBSTC159 | addgene full sequence | sequence record 242353 | Addgene NGS Result
ATCCTTTTTGATAATCTCATGACCAAAATCCCTTAACGTGAGTTTTCGTTCCACTGAGCGTCAGACCCCG
TAGAAAAGATCAAAGGATCTTCTTGAGATCCTTTTTTTCTGCGCGTAATCTGCTGCTTGCAAACAAAAAA
ACCACCGCTACCAGCGGTGGTTTGTTTGCCGGATCAAGAGCTACCAACTCTTTTTCCGAAGGTAACTGGC
TTCAGCAGAGCGCAGATACCAAATACTGTTCTTCTAGTGTAGCCGTAGTTAGGCCACCACTTCAAGAACT
CTGTAGCACCGCCTACATACCTCGCTCTGCTAATCCTGTTACCAGTGGCTGCTGCCAGTGGCGATAAGTC
GTGTCTTACCGGGTTGGACTCAAGACGATAGTTACCGGATAAGGCGCAGCGGTCGGGCTGAACGGGGGGT
TCGTGCACACAGCCCAGCTTGGAGCGAACGACCTACACCGAACTGAGATACCTACAGCGTGAGCTATGAG
AAAGCGCCACGCTTCCCGAAGGGAGAAAGGCGGACAGGTATCCGGTAAGCGGCAGGGTCGGAACAGGAGA
GCGCACGAGGGAGCTTCCAGGGGGAAACGCCTGGTATCTTTATAGTCCTGTCGGGTTTCGCCACCTCTGA
CTTGAGCGTCGATTTTTGTGATGCTCGTCAGGGGGGCGGAGCCTATGGAAAAACGCCAGCAACGCGGCCT
TTTTACGGTTCCTGGCCTTTTGCTGGCCTTTTGCTCACATGTTCTTTCCTGCGTTATCCCCTGATTCTGT
GGATAACCGTATTACCGCCTTTGAGTGAGCTGATACCGCTCGCCGCAGCCGAACGACCGAGCGCAGCGAG
TCAGTGAGCGAGGAAGCGGAAACTAGGCGGCATCAGAGCAGATTGTACTGAGAGTGCACCATATGCGGTG
TGAAATACCGCACAGATGCGTAAGGAGAAAATACCGCATCAGGCCGCTTAATTAACCCGGGCCCTCTAGA
ATTCTGCAGCATGCTTGCCGCAGCCGCCGTAGGCGGTCACGACTTTGCGAAGCAAAGTCTAGTGAGTATA
CTCAAGCATTGAGTGGCCCGCCGGAGGCACCGCCTTGCGCTGCCCCCGTCGAGCCGGTTGGTCACCAAAA
GGGAGGGGCAGGCATGAAGCAGCGTATTACAGTGACAGTTGACAGCGACAGCTATCAGTTGCTCAAGGCA
TACGATGTCAATATCTCCGGTCTGGTAAGCACAACCATGCAGAATGAAGCCCGTCGTCTGCGTGCCGAAC
GCTGGAAAGCGGAAAATCAGGAAGGGATGGCTGAGGTCGCCCGGTTTATTGAAATGAACGGAGGTTTAGC
AGGCGATAGTCTGGTGACATTAGTAGATAGCGGACTGCAAGTGCCAATTAAGGAATTAGTAGGTAAATCT
GGTTTTGCAGTTTGGGCATTGAACGAAGCTACAATGCAGCTAGAAAAGGCAATTGTTAGCAATGCTTTTT
CGACTGGTATAAAGCCTCTGTTTACTTTGACAACTCGATTGGGGCGGAAAATCCGTGCCACAGGTAATCA
CAAGTTTTTAACAATTAATGGCTGGAAAAGACTTGATGAATTAACTCCTAAAGAACATCTCGCTTTACCA
AGAAATCTCCCCAGTTCTGGTACTCTTGCCAAAAGTGATATTTATTGGGATGAAATAGTTTCAATTGAAT
ATAGTGGTGAGGAAGAAGTGTTTGACCTCACCGTTCCTGGTTTGCATAATTTTGTTGCAAATAATATTAT
TGTTCACAATTCCTTCGCCGACTGAATCGTTTAAACGAATTCACTAGTGGATCCGAGCTCGGTACCAAGC
TTGATGCATAGCTTGAGTATTCTAACGCGCTGCATTAATGAATCGGCCAACGCGCGGGGAGAGGCGGTTT
GCGTATTGAGCACGAAAGGGCCTCGTGATACGCCTATTTTTATAGGTTAATGTCATGATAATAATGGTTT
CTTAGACGTCAGGTGGCACTTTTCGGGGAAATGTGCGCGGAACCCCTATTTGTTTATTTTTCTAAATACA
TTCAAATATGTATCCGCTCATGAGACAATAACCCTGATAAATGCTTCAATAATATTGAAAAAGGAAGAGT
ATGAGTATTCAACATTTCCGTGTCGCCCTTATTCCCTTTTTTGCGGCATTTTGCCTTCCTGTTTTTGCTC
ACCCAGAAACGCTGGTGAAAGTAAAAGATGCTGAAGATCAGTTGGGTGCACGAGTGGGTTACATCGAACT
GGATCTCAACAGCGGTAAGATCCTTGAGAGTTTTCGCCCCGAAGAACGTTTTCCAATGATGAGCACTTTT
AAAGTTCTGCTATGTGGCGCGGTATTATCCCGTATTGACGCCGGGCAAGAGCAACTCGGTCGCCGCATAC
ACTATTCTCAGAATGACTTGGTTGAGTACTCACCAGTCACAGAAAAGCATCTTACGGATGGCATGACAGT
AAGAGAATTATGCAGTGCTGCCATAACCATGAGTGATAACACTGCGGCCAACTTACTTCTGACAACGATC
GGAGGACCGAAGGAGCTAACCGCTTTTTTGCACAACATGGGGGATCATGTAACTCGCCTTGATCGTTGGG
AACCGGAGCTGAATGAAGCCATACCAAACGACGAGCGTGACACCACGATGCCTGTAGCAATGGCAACAAC
GTTGCGCAAACTATTAACTGGCGAACTACTTACTCTAGCTTCCCGGCAACAATTAATAGACTGGATGGAG
GCGGATAAAGTTGCAGGACCACTTCTGCGCTCGGCCCTTCCGGCTGGCTGGTTTATTGCTGATAAATCTG
GAGCCGGTGAGCGTGGGTCTCGCGGTATCATTGCAGCACTGGGGCCAGATGGTAAGCCCTCCCGTATCGT
AGTTATCTACACGACGGGGAGTCAGGCAACTATGGATGAACGAAATAGACAGATCGCTGAGATAGGTGCC
TCACTGATTAAGCATTGGTAACTGTCAGACCAAGTTTACTCATATATACTTTAGATTGATTTAAAACTTC
ATTTTTAATTTAAAAGGATCTAGGTGAAG
